Addgene plasmid #137023: pDD362
Purpose: SapTrap HaloTag-GLO donor
Depositing lab: Daniel Dickinson & Bob Goldstein. Depositing organization: University of North Carolina at Chapel Hill.
Backbone
  Vector backbone: pDONR221
  Backbone size w/o insert (bp): 2540
  Total vector size (bp): 3607
  Vector type: Worm Expression, CRISPR ; SapTrap donor for cloning repair templates for C. elegans
Growth in bacteria
  Bacterial resistance: Kanamycin, 50 μg/mL
  Growth temperature: 37°C
  Growth strain: DH5alpha
  Copy number: High Copy
Gene/Insert
  Gene/Insert name: C. elegans GLO-optimized Halo Tag
  Species: C. elegans (nematode), Synthetic
  Insert size (bp): 1047
  Tag / fusion protein: C. elegans GLO-optimized Halo Tag
  Cloning method: Gateway Cloning
  Sequencing primers: 5′ M13 Fwd; 3′ M13 Rev
Terms and licenses: Academic/Nonprofit Terms; Industry Terms: Not Available to Industry
How to cite: pDD362 was a gift from Daniel Dickinson & Bob Goldstein (Addgene plasmid # 137023 ; http://n2t.net/addgene:137023 ; RRID:Addgene_137023)
