[The description below was written by a language model from this plasmid's Addgene catalogue record and pLannotate feature annotations shown in this document.]
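Description:
pDD362 is a small (about 3.6 kb) bacterial cloning plasmid built on the pDONR221 Gateway entry backbone. It serves as a SapTrap donor module supplying a HaloTag coding sequence for the assembly of CRISPR homology-directed repair templates in C. elegans. It is propagated in E. coli at high copy from a ColE1/pUC-type origin and selected with kanamycin through an aph(3')-Ia aminoglycoside phosphotransferase gene. The remaining annotated backbone elements are typical of pDONR-derived entry clones: rrnB T1 and T2 transcription terminators that insulate the insert from read-through, a T7 promoter next to attL2, and short lacI and lacZα fragments that are vector remnants rather than functional genes.

The roughly 1 kb insert sits between attL1 and attL2, consistent with its recorded introduction by Gateway cloning. The annotation software identifies it by homology to DhaA, the Rhodococcus haloalkane dehalogenase from which HaloTag was engineered. HaloTag forms a covalent bond with chloroalkane ligands, so a tagged protein can be labelled with cell-permeable fluorescent dyes or captured by affinity. The record describes this version as synthetic and "GLO-optimized" for C. elegans, which presumably refers to sequence optimization for germline expression, although the record does not expand the term.

No worm promoter, 3' UTR or homology arms are annotated, so the plasmid is not an expression construct in its own right. It is a tag-only building block. In SapTrap assembly, the type IIS enzyme SapI would release such a module for ordered ligation with other parts into a targeting vector, though the SapI sites themselves are not annotated in the feature table. The resulting repair templates are used to knock HaloTag into endogenous C. elegans loci to produce fusion proteins.
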