Features (pLannotate 1.2.2; 10 found; start..end, strand, type, name):
      9..1031    +  CDS            dhaA: DHAA_RHOSD - Experimental evidence at protein level: Swiss-Prot protein existence level 1. Catalyzes hydrolytic cleavage of carbon-halogen bonds in halogenated aliphatic compounds, leading to the formation of the corresponding primary alcohols, halide ions and protons. Has a broad substrate specificity, which includes primary, secondary and cyclic haloalkanes (chain length > C4). From Rhodococcus sp. (strain TDTM0003).
   1064..1163    -  protein_bind   attL2: mutant version of attL; recombination site for the Gateway® LR reaction LR Clonase™
   1181..1199    -  promoter       T7 promoter: promoter for bacteriophage T7 RNA polymerase
   1333..2142    +  CDS            KanR: aminoglycoside phosphotransferase; aph(3')-Ia; confers resistance to kanamycin in bacteria or G418 (Geneticin®) in eukaryotes
   2289..2877    +  rep_origin     ori: high-copy-number ColE1/pMB1/pBR322/pUC origin of replication
   3060..3152    +  CDS            lacI (fragment): lac repressor; lacI; The lac repressor binds to the lac operator to inhibit transcription in E. coli. This inhibition can be relieved by adding lactose or isopropyl-β-D-thiogalactopyranoside (IPTG).
   3207..3234    -  terminator     rrnB T2 terminator: transcription terminator T2 from the E. coli rrnB gene
   3366..3409    +  terminator     rrnB T1 terminator: Escherichia coli rrnB; transcription terminator T1 from the E. coli rrnB gene
   3456..3492    -  CDS            lacZα (fragment): LacZα fragment of β-galactosidase; lacZ fragment
   3508..3607    +  protein_bind   attL1: mutant version of attL; recombination site for the Gateway® LR reaction LR Clonase™
>Addgene plasmid #137023 | pDD362 | addgene full sequence | sequence record 274041 | Addgene NGS Result
GCTCTTCGATGGCCGAAATCGGAACTGGATTCCCATTCGACCCCCATTATGTTGAGGTTCTTGGAGAACG
CATGCATTATGTTGATGTAGGACCACGAGATGGAACTCCAGTTCTCTTCCTTCACGGAAATCCGACTTCT
TCATATGTCTGGAGAAACATCATTCCACACGTTGCTCCAACACACAGATGTATTGCTCCAGGTAAGTTTA
GGCATATGTGCACATCTGTTCATGGACACCATGATTTTTCAGACCTCATCGGAATGGGAAAATCGGATAA
GCCAGATCTTGGATACTTCTTCGATGATCATGTTCGATTCATGGATGCCTTCATCGAGGCTCTTGGACTC
GAAGAAGTCGTCCTCGTCATACATGATTGGGGATCTGCTCTTGGATTCCATTGGGCCAAGAGAAACCCGG
AGCGTGTCAAGGGAATTGCTTTCATGGAGTTTATTCGCCCAATTCCAACTTGGGATGAGTGGCCTGAATT
CGCCCGCGAGGTAAGTTTGCTAAAGAATAAACCTGATGTATTTCATGGTCCGTATTTTCAGACCTTCCAA
GCATTCCGGACCACCGATGTCGGAAGAAAGCTTATCATTGATCAAAACGTTTTCATTGAAGGAACTCTTC
CGATGGGAGTTGTCCGTCCACTTACCGAAGTCGAAATGGACCACTACAGAGAGCCGTTCCTCAACCCTGT
CGACAGAGAACCACTCTGGAGGTTTCCAAATGAGTTGCCGATCGCTGGAGGTAAGTTTCTTGCTATTATA
ATAACACGATCAAATAATACTTTCTTTTCAGAGCCGGCTAACATTGTTGCTCTTGTTGAGGAGTACATGG
ACTGGCTGCACCAAAGTCCAGTTCCAAAACTCCTTTTCTGGGGAACTCCAGGAGTCCTTATTCCACCTGC
TGAAGCCGCCCGTCTTGCCAAGTCCCTCCCAAACTGCAAGGCCGTCGATATCGGACCGGGACTCAACTTG
CTCCAAGAAGACAACCCAGACCTCATCGGATCCGAAATTGCCCGCTGGCTCTCCACCCTTGAGATTTCTG
GAAAGCGAAGAGCACCCAGCTTTCTTGTACAAAGTTGGCATTATAAGAAAGCATTGCTTATCAATTTGTT
GCAACGAACAGGTCACTATCAGTCAAAATAAAATCATTATTTGCCATCCAGCTGATATCCCCTATAGTGA
GTCGTATTACATGGTCATAGCTGTTTCCTGGCAGCTCTGGCCCGTGTCTCAAAATCTCTGATGTTACATT
GCACAAGATAAAAATATATCATCATGAACAATAAAACTGTCTGCTTACATAAACAGTAATACAAGGGGTG
TTATGAGCCATATTCAACGGGAAACGTCGAGGCCGCGATTAAATTCCAACATGGATGCTGATTTATATGG
GTATAAATGGGCTCGCGATAATGTCGGGCAATCAGGTGCGACAATCTATCGCTTGTATGGGAAGCCCGAT
GCGCCAGAGTTGTTTCTGAAACATGGCAAAGGTAGCGTTGCCAATGATGTTACAGATGAGATGGTCAGAC
TAAACTGGCTGACGGAATTTATGCCTCTTCCGACCATCAAGCATTTTATCCGTACTCCTGATGATGCATG
GTTACTCACCACTGCGATCCCCGGAAAAACAGCATTCCAGGTATTAGAAGAATATCCTGATTCAGGTGAA
AATATTGTTGATGCGCTGGCAGTGTTCCTGCGCCGGTTGCATTCGATTCCTGTTTGTAATTGTCCTTTTA
ACAGCGATCGCGTATTTCGTCTCGCTCAGGCGCAATCACGAATGAATAACGGTTTGGTTGATGCGAGTGA
TTTTGATGACGAGCGTAATGGCTGGCCTGTTGAACAAGTCTGGAAAGAAATGCATAAACTTTTGCCATTC
TCACCGGATTCAGTCGTCACTCATGGTGATTTCTCACTTGATAACCTTATTTTTGACGAGGGGAAATTAA
TAGGTTGTATTGATGTTGGACGAGTCGGAATCGCAGACCGATACCAGGATCTTGCCATCCTATGGAACTG
CCTCGGTGAGTTTTCTCCTTCATTACAGAAACGGCTTTTTCAAAAATATGGTATTGATAATCCTGATATG
AATAAATTGCAGTTTCATTTGATGCTCGATGAGTTTTTCTAATCAGAATTGGTTAATTGGTTGTAACACT
GGCAGAGCATTACGCTGACTTGACGGGACGGCGCAAGCTCATGACCAAAATCCCTTAACGTGAGTTACGC
GTCGTTCCACTGAGCGTCAGACCCCGTAGAAAAGATCAAAGGATCTTCTTGAGATCCTTTTTTTCTGCGC
GTAATCTGCTGCTTGCAAACAAAAAAACCACCGCTACCAGCGGTGGTTTGTTTGCCGGATCAAGAGCTAC
CAACTCTTTTTCCGAAGGTAACTGGCTTCAGCAGAGCGCAGATACCAAATACTGTTCTTCTAGTGTAGCC
GTAGTTAGGCCACCACTTCAAGAACTCTGTAGCACCGCCTACATACCTCGCTCTGCTAATCCTGTTACCA
GTGGCTGCTGCCAGTGGCGATAAGTCGTGTCTTACCGGGTTGGACTCAAGACGATAGTTACCGGATAAGG
CGCAGCGGTCGGGCTGAACGGGGGGTTCGTGCACACAGCCCAGCTTGGAGCGAACGACCTACACCGAACT
GAGATACCTACAGCGTGAGCTATGAGAAAGCGCCACGCTTCCCGAAGGGAGAAAGGCGGACAGGTATCCG
GTAAGCGGCAGGGTCGGAACAGGAGAGCGCACGAGGGAGCTTCCAGGGGGAAACGCCTGGTATCTTTATA
GTCCTGTCGGGTTTCGCCACCTCTGACTTGAGCGTCGATTTTTGTGATGCTCGTCAGGGGGGCGGAGCCT
ATGGAAAAACGCCAGCAACGCGGCCTTTTTACGGTTCCTGGCCTTTTGCTGGCCTTTTGCTCACATGTTC
TTTCCTGCGTTATCCCCTGATTCTGTGGATAACCGTATTACCGCCTTTGAGTGAGCTGATACCGCTCGCC
GCAGCCGAACGACCGAGCGCAGCGAGTCAGTGAGCGAGGAAGCGGAAGAGCGCCCAATACGCAAACCGCC
TCTCCCCGCGCGTTGGCCGATTCATTAATGCAGCTGGCACGACAGGTTTCCCGACTGGAAAGCGGGCAGT
GAGCGCAACGCAATTAATACGCGTACCGCTAGCCAGGAAGAGTTTGTAGAAACGCAAAAAGGCCATCCGT
CAGGATGGCCTTCTGCTTAGTTTGATGCCTGGCAGTTTATGGCGGGCGTCCTGCCCGCCACCCTCCGGGC
CGTTGCTTCACAACGTTCAAATCCGCTCCCGGCGGATTTGTCCTACTCAGGAGAGCGTTCACCGACAAAC
AACAGATAAAACGAAAGGCCCAGTCTTCCGACTGAGCCTTTCGTTTTATTTGATGCCTGGCAGTTCCCTA
CTCTCGCGTTAACGCTAGCATGGATGTTTTCCCAGTCACGACGTTGTAAAACGACGGCCAGTCTTAAGCT
CGGGCCCCAAATAATGATTTTATTTTGACTGATAGTGACCTGTTCGTTGCAACAAATTGATGAGCAATGC
TTTTTTATAATGCCAACTTTGTACAAAAAAGCAGGCT
